Addgene plasmid #91048: pMOD_A3101
Purpose: Module A, Promoter: 35S, Gene: TALE-VPR_1 backbone with Esp3I ccdb cassette for repeat cloning, Terminator: none (ends with P2A to be fused to TALE-VPR_ 2)
Depositing lab: Daniel Voytas. Depositing organization: University of Minnesota. Publication: A multi-purpose toolkit to enable advanced genome engineering in plants. Cermak T, Curtin SJ, Gil-Humanes J, Cegan R, Kono TJY, Konecna E, Belanto JJ, Starker CG, Mathre JW, Greenstein RL, Voytas DF. Plant Cell. 2017 May 18. pii: tpc.00922.2016. doi: 10.1105/tpc.16.00922. PubMed 28522548.
Backbone
  Vector backbone: pMOD_A1001
  Vector type: TALEN
Growth in bacteria
  Bacterial resistance: Ampicillin, 100 μg/mL
  Growth temperature: 37°C
  Growth strain: ccdB Survival
  Copy number: High Copy
Gene/Insert
  Gene/Insert name: TALE-VPR_1 backbone with Esp3I ccdb cassette for repeat cloning
  Species: Synthetic
  Promoter: 35S
  Cloning method: Gibson Cloning
  Sequencing primers: 5′ unknown
Terms and licenses: Academic/Nonprofit Terms; Industry Terms: Not Available to Industry
How to cite: pMOD_A3101 was a gift from Daniel Voytas (Addgene plasmid # 91048 ; http://n2t.net/addgene:91048 ; RRID:Addgene_91048)
