[The description below was written by a language model from this plasmid's Addgene catalogue record and pLannotate feature annotations shown in this document.]
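Description:
pMOD_A3101 is a "Module A" entry plasmid from a modular plant genome-engineering toolkit, built on the pMOD_A1001 backbone by Gibson cloning and catalogued as a TALEN-type vector, although its payload is a TALE transcriptional activator scaffold rather than a nuclease. It is a high-copy bacterial plasmid with a ColE1/pUC-type origin and an ampicillin resistance gene (bla with its own promoter). Because it carries an active ccdB toxin gene, it has to be maintained in a ccdB-tolerant E. coli strain.

The expression unit is driven by the constitutive cauliflower mosaic virus 35S promoter. Downstream lies a short stretch matching a FLAG-type epitope tag, followed by an N-terminal TAL effector segment (annotated by similarity to Xanthomonas AvrXa10) and a C-terminal TAL effector segment (annotated as AvrBs3-like). Between these two TALE flanks sits a reverse-oriented ccdB cassette with a partial ccdA, which the record describes as bounded by Esp3I sites. Digestion with this type IIS enzyme releases the toxin cassette, so a custom array of DNA-binding repeats can be inserted, with ccdB counterselecting against uncut parental plasmid in ordinary strains. The TALE C-terminus is fused to the tripartite VPR activator, annotated here as a VP16-derived repeat fragment, the human RELA/p65 activation region and the Epstein-Barr virus Rta activation domain.

There is no terminator. The reading frame ends in a P2A ribosomal skipping peptide, so that on assembly with the next module it is fused in frame to a second TALE-VPR unit (TALE-VPR_2), yielding two separate activators from a single 35S transcript. The intended use is targeted gene activation in plants. A small PDK intron fragment is also annotated next to the ccdB cassette, but the record does not explain its role.
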