Features (pLannotate 1.2.2; 14 found; start..end, strand, type, name):
     80..668     +  rep_origin     ori: high-copy-number ColE1/pMB1/pBR322/pUC origin of replication
   1366..1707    +  promoter       CaMV 35S promoter: strong constitutive promoter from cauliflower mosaic virus
   1787..1810    +  CDS            3xFLAG (fragment): three tandem FLAG® epitope tags
   1847..2578    +  CDS            avrXa10 (fragment): AVX10_XANOO - Experimental evidence at protein level: Swiss-Prot protein existence level 1. Avirulence protein. Induces the hypersensitive response (HR)in rice plants carrying the resistance gene Xa10. Activity depends on the presence of the core repeat domains; replacement with repeat domains from other proteins (AvrBs3 of X.euvesicatoria (AC P14727) or AvrXa7 of this organism) does not elicit the HR. Probably acts as a transcription factor in its host plant (rice) to induce plant resistance or disease. From Xanthomonas oryzae pv. oryzae.
   2588..2890    -  CDS            ccdB: CCDB_ECOLI - Also known as G, letB, letD. Experimental evidence at protein level: Swiss-Prot protein existence level 1. Toxic component of a type II toxin-antitoxin (TA) system, functioning in plasmid maintainence. Responsible for the post- segregational killing (PSK) of plasmid-free cells, also referred to as a plasmid addiction system. Half-life of over 2 hours. Cell killing by CcdB is accompanied by filamentation, defects in chromosome and plasmid segregation, defects in cell division, formation of anucleate cells, decreased DNA synthesis and plasmid loss. Interferes with the activity of DN
   2895..3053    -  CDS            ccdA (fragment): CCDA_ECO57 - Also known as H, letA. Experimental evidence at protein level: Swiss-Prot protein existence level 1. Antitoxin component of a type II toxin-antitoxin (TA) system which inhibits the post-segregational killing (PSK) of plasmid-free cells, also referred to as a plasmid addiction system. Binds to and blocks the activity of CcdB; will also remove bound CcdB protein from the CcdB-GyrA complex by forming a CcdA-CcdB complex, a process termed rejuvenation. Functions as a transcriptional corepressor for the ccdAB operon, repression also requires CcdB (By similarity). From Escherichia coli
   3144..3209    -  intron         PDK intron (fragment): pdk; modified pyruvate orthophosphate dikinase intron from Flaveria trinervia 3.0
   3214..3864    +  CDS            avrBs3 (fragment): AVRB3_XANEU - Experimental evidence at protein level: Swiss-Prot protein existence level 1. Avirulence protein. Acts as a transcription factor in C.annuum plants. In susceptible plants lacking the Bs3 resistance gene induces expression of a number of genes, including genes homologous to a family of auxin-induced genes, alpha-expansin genes, pectate lyase, anthocyanidin glucoside rhamnosyl transferase and at least one transcription factor, UPA20. Their expression leads to plant hypertrophy in mesophyll cells, probably mainly mediated by UPA20 (PubMed:17962565). In resistant plants induces the h
   3994..4010    +  CDS            VP96 (fragment): 6 tandem repeats of the minimal activation domain of herpes simplex virus VP16 (Cheng et al., 2013)
   4075..4854    +  CDS            RELA (fragment): TF65_HUMAN - Also known as NFKB3. Experimental evidence at protein level: Swiss-Prot protein existence level 1. NF-kappa-B is a pleiotropic transcription factor present in almost all cell types and is the endpoint of a series of signal transduction events that are initiated by a vast array of stimuli related to many biological processes such as inflammation, immunity, differentiation, cell growth, tumorigenesis and apoptosis. NF-kappa-B is a homo- or heterodimeric complex formed by the Rel-like domain- containing proteins RELA/p65, RELB, NFKB1/p105, NFKB1/p50, REL and NFKB2/p52. The heterodime
   4873..5442    +  CDS            Rta AD: transcriptional activation domain from the human herpesvirus 4 (Epstein-Barr virus) replication and transcription activator Rta/BRLF1 (Hardwick et al., 1992; Chavez et al., 2015)
   5452..5491    +  CDS            P2A (fragment): 2A peptide from porcine teschovirus-1 polyprotein Eukaryotic ribosomes fail to insert a peptide bond between the Gly and Pro residues, yielding separate polypeptides.
   5546..5646    +  promoter       AmpR promoter: bla
   5647..6507    +  CDS            AmpR: β-lactamase; bla; confers resistance to ampicillin, carbenicillin, and related antibiotics
>Addgene plasmid #91048 | pMOD_A3101 | addgene full sequence | sequence record 181838 | Addgene NGS Result
GCCTTGACGGCAAAATCCCTTAACGTGAGTTTTCGTTCCACTGAGCGTCAGACCCCGTAGAAAAGATCAA
AGGATCTTCTTGAGATCCTTTTTTTCTGCGCGTAATCTGCTGCTTGCAAACAAAAAAACCACCGCTACCA
GCGGTGGTTTGTTTGCCGGATCAAGAGCTACTAACTCTTTTTCCGAAGGTAACTGGCTTCAGCAGAGCGC
AGATACCAAATACTGTTCTTCTAGTGTAGCCGTAGTTAGGCCACCACTTCAAGAACTCTGTAGCACCGCC
TACATACCTCGCTCTGCTAATCCTGTTACCAGTGGCTGCTGCCAGTGGCGATAAGTCGTGTCTTACCGGG
TTGGACTCAAGACGATAGTTACCGGATAAGGCGCAGCGGTCGGGCTGAACGGGGGGTTCGTGCTCACAGC
CCAGCTTGGAGCGAACGACCTACACCGAACTGAGATACCTACAGCGTGAGCTATGAGAAAGCGCCACGCT
TCCCGAAGGGAGAAAGGCGGACAGGTATCCGGTAAGCGGCAGGGTCGGAACAGGAGAGCGCACGAGGGAG
CTTCCAGGGGGAAACGCCTGGTATCTTTATAGTCCTGTCGGGTTTCGCCACCTCTGACTTGAGCGTCGAT
TTTTGTGATGCTCGTCAGGGGGGCGGAGCCTATGGAAAAACGCCAGCAACGCGGCCTTTTTACGGTTCCT
GGCCTTTTGCTGGCCTTTTGCTCACATGTTCTTTCCTGCGTTATCCCCTGATTCTGTGGATAACCGTATT
ACCGCCTTTGAGTGAGCTGATACCGCTCGCCGCAGCCGAACGACCGAGCGCAGCGAGTCAGTGAGCGAGG
AAGCGGAAGAGCGCCCACCTGCTCATGATCGGCGCGCCAGATTTGCCTTTTCAATTTCAGAAAGAATGCT
AACCCACAGATGGTTAGAGAGGCTTACGCAGCAGGTATCATCAAGACGATCTACCCGAGCAATAATCTCC
AGGAAATCAAATACCTTCCCAAGAAGGTTAAAGATGCAGTCAAAAGATTCAGGACTAACTGCATCAAGAA
CACAGAGAAAGATATATTTCTCAAGATCAGAAGTACTATTCCAGTATGGACGATTCAAGGCTTGCTTCAC
AAACCAAGGCAAGTAATAGAGATTGGAGTCTCTAAAAAGGTAGTTCCCACTGAATCAAAGGCCATGGAGT
CAAAGATTCAAATAGAGGACCTAACAGAACTCGCCGTAAAGACTGGCGAACAGTTCATACAGAGTCTCTT
ACGACTCAATGACAAGAAGAAAATCTTCGTCAACATGGTGGAGCACGACACACTTGTCTACTCCAAAAAT
ATCAAAGATACAGTCTCAGAAGACCAAAGGGCAATTGAGACTTTTCAACAAAGGGTAATATCCGGAAACC
TCCTCGGATTCCATTGCCCAGCTATCTGTCACTTTATTGTGAAGATAGTGGAAAAGGAAGGTGGCTCCTA
CAAATGCCATCATTGCGATAAAGGAAAGGCCATCGTTGAAGATGCCTCTGCCGACAGTGGTCCCAAAGAT
GGACCCCCACCCACGAGGAGCATCGTGGAAAAAGAAGACGTTCCAACCACGTCTTCAAAGCAAGTGGATT
GATGTGATATCTCCACTGACGTAAGGGATGACGCACAATCCCACTATCCTTCGCAAGACCCTTCCTCTAT
ATAAGGAAGTTCATTTCATTTGGAGAGAACACGGGGGACTCCTGCAGGAAAAATGGCTTCCTCCGATTAT
AAGGATCACGATGGCGACTACAAGGACCACGATATTGACTACAAAGACGATGACGATAAAATGGCTCCTA
AGAAAAAGCGCAAAGTCGGTATCCATGGCGTTCCCGCTAGCGTGTCCCGGACCCGGCTGCCATCTCCCCC
TGCGCCCTCTCCTGCGTTCTCGGCGGGCAGCTTCAGCGATCTGCTCCGTCCGTTCGATCCGTCGCTTCTT
GATACATCGCTTCTTGATTCGATGCCTGCCGTCGGCACGCCGCATACAGCGGCTGCCCCAGCAGAGTGGG
ATGAGGCGCAATCGGCTCTGCGTGCAGCCGATGACCCGCCACCCACCGTGCGTGTCGCTGTCACTGCCGC
GCGGCCGCCGCGCGCCAAGCCGGCCCCGCGACGGCGTGCTGCGCAACCCTCCGACGCTTCGCCGGCCGCG
CAGGTTGATCTACGCACGCTCGGCTACAGTCAGCAGCAGCAAGAGAAGATCAAACCGAAGGTGCGTTCGA
CAGTGGCGCAGCACCACGAGGCACTGGTGGGCCATGGGTTTACACACGCGCACATCGTTGCGCTCAGCCA
ACACCCGGCAGCGTTAGGGACCGTCGCTGTCACGTATCAGCACATAATCACGGCGTTGCCAGAGGCGACA
CACGAAGACATCGTTGGCGTCGGCAAACAGTGGTCCGGCGCACGCGCCCTGGAGGCCTTGCTCACGGATG
CGGGGGAGTTGAGAGGTCCGCCGTTACAGTTGGACACAGGCCAACTTGTGAAGATTGCAAAACGTGGCGG
CGTGACCGCAATGGAGGCAGTGCATGCCAGCAGGAATGCGTTAACAGGTGCCCCCCTGGAGACGTTATAT
TCCCCAGAACATCAGGTTAATGGCGTTTTTGATGTCATTTTCGCGGTGGCTGAGATCAGCCACTTCTTCC
CCGATAACGGAAACCGGCACACTGGCCATATCGGTGGTCATCATGCGCCAGCTTTCATCCCCGATATGCA
CCACCGGGTAAAGTTCACGGGAGACTTTATCTGACAGCAGACGTGCACTGGCCAGGGGGATCACCATCCG
TCGCCCGGGCGTGTCAATAATATCACTCTGTACATCCACAAACAGACGATAACGGCTCTCTCTTTTATAG
GTGTAAACCTTAAACTGCATTTCACCAGCCCCTGTTCTCGTCAGCAAAAGAGCCGTTCATTTCAATAAAC
CGGGCGACCTCAGCCATCCCTTCCTGATTTTCCGCTTTCCAGCGTTCGGCACGCAGACGACGGGCTTCAT
TCTGCATGGTTGTGCTTACCAGACCGGAGATATTGACATCATATATGCCTTGAGCAACTGATAGCTGTCG
CTGTCAACTGTCACTGTAATACGCTGCTTCATAGCATACCTCCTTTTGACATACTTCGGGTATACATATC
AGTATATATTCTTATACCGCAAAAATCAGCGCGCAAATACGCATACTGTTATCTGGCTTCGTCTCCAACG
ACCACCTCGTCGCCTTGGCCTGCCTCGGCGGACGTCCTGCCATGGATGCAGTGAAAAAGGGATTGCCGCA
CGCGCCGGAATTGATCAGAAGAGTCAATCGCCGTATTGGCGAACGCACGTCCCATCGCGTTGCCGACTAC
GCGCAAGTGGTTCGCGTGCTGGAGTTTTTCCAGTGCCACTCCCACCCAGCGTACGCATTTGATGAGGCCA
TGACGCAGTTCGGGATGAGCAGGAACGGGTTGGTACAGCTCTTTCGCAGAGTGGGCGTCACCGAACTCGA
AGCCCGCGGTGGAACGCTCCCCCCAGCCTCGCAGCGTTGGGACCGTATCCTCCAGGCATCAGGGATGAAA
AGGGCCAAACCGTCCCCTACTTCAGCTCAAACACCGGATCAGGCGTCTTTGCATGCATTCGCCGATTCGC
TGGAGCGTGACCTTGATGCGCCCAGCCCAATGCACGAGGGAGATCAGACGCGGGCAAGCAGCCGTAAACG
GTCCCGATCGGATCGTGCTGTCACCGGCCCCTCCGCACAGCAGGCTGTCGAGGTGCGCGTTCCCGAACAG
CGCGATGCGCTGCATTTGCCCCTCAGCTGGAGGGTAAAACGCCCGCGTACCAGGATCTGGGGCGGCCTCC
CGGATCCGGGTTCAGGACGGGCTGACGCATTGGACGATTTTGATCTGGATATGCTGGGAAGTGACGCCCT
CGATGATTTTGACCTTGACATGCTTGGTTCGGATGCCCTTGATGACTTTGACCTCGACATGCTCGGCAGT
GACGCCCTTGATGATTTCGACCTGGACATGCTGATTAACTCTAGAAGTTCCGGATCTCCGAAAAAGAAAC
GCAAAGTTGGTAGCCAGTACCTGCCCGACACCGACGACCGGCACCGGATCGAGGAAAAGCGGAAGCGGAC
CTACGAGACATTCAAGAGCATCATGAAGAAGTCCCCCTTCAGCGGCCCCACCGACCCTAGACCTCCACCT
AGAAGAATCGCCGTGCCCAGCAGATCCAGCGCCAGCGTGCCAAAACCTGCCCCCCAGCCTTACCCCTTCA
CCAGCAGCCTGAGCACCATCAACTACGACGAGTTCCCTACCATGGTGTTCCCCAGCGGCCAGATCTCTCA
GGCCTCTGCTCTGGCTCCAGCCCCTCCTCAGGTGCTGCCTCAGGCTCCTGCTCCTGCACCAGCTCCAGCC
ATGGTGTCTGCACTGGCTCAGGCACCAGCACCCGTGCCTGTGCTGGCTCCTGGACCTCCACAGGCTGTGG
CTCCACCAGCCCCTAAACCTACACAGGCCGGCGAGGGCACACTGTCTGAAGCTCTGCTGCAGCTGCAGTT
CGACGACGAGGATCTGGGAGCCCTGCTGGGAAACAGCACCGATCCTGCCGTGTTCACCGACCTGGCCAGC
GTGGACAACAGCGAGTTCCAGCAGCTGCTGAACCAGGGCATCCCTGTGGCCCCTCACACCACCGAGCCCA
TGCTGATGGAATACCCCGAGGCCATCACCCGGCTCGTGACAGGCGCTCAGAGGCCTCCTGATCCAGCTCC
TGCCCCTCTGGGAGCACCAGGCCTGCCTAATGGACTGCTGTCTGGCGACGAGGACTTCAGCTCTATCGCC
GACATGGACTTCTCCGCACTGCTGGGTAGCGGATCGGGATCTCGGGATTCCAGGGAAGGGATGTTTTTGC
CGAAGCCTGAGGCCGGCTCCGCTATTAGTGACGTGTTTGAGGGCCGCGAGGTGTGCCAGCCAAAACGAAT
CCGGCCATTTCATCCTCCAGGAAGTCCATGGGCCAACCGCCCACTCCCCGCCAGCCTCGCACCAACACCA
ACCGGTCCAGTACATGAGCCAGTCGGGTCACTGACCCCGGCACCAGTCCCTCAGCCACTGGATCCAGCGC
CCGCAGTGACTCCCGAGGCCAGTCACCTGTTGGAGGATCCCGATGAAGAGACTAGCCAGGCTGTCAAAGC
CCTTCGGGAGATGGCCGATACTGTGATTCCCCAGAAGGAAGAGGCTGCAATCTGTGGCCAAATGGACCTT
TCCCATCCGCCCCCAAGGGGCCATCTGGATGAGCTGACAACCACACTTGAGTCCATGACCGAGGATCTGA
ACCTGGACTCACCCCTGACCCCGGAATTGAACGAGATTCTGGATACCTTCCTGAACGACGAGTGCCTCTT
GCATGCCATGCATATCAGCACAGGACTGTCCATCTTCGACACATCTCTGTTTGGAAGCGGCGCCACGAAC
TTCTCTCTGTTAAAGCAAGCAGGGGACGTGGGCAGGTGATGAAAAGCCTTAGGGTCAGGTGGCACTTTTC
GGGGAAATGTGCGATGAACCCCTATTTGTTTATTTTTCTAAATACATTCAAATATGTATCCGCTAATGAG
ACAATAACCCTGATAAATGCTTCAATTATATTGAAAAAGGAAGAGTATGAGTATCCAACATTTCCGTGTC
GCCCTTATTCCCTTTTTTGCGGCCTTCTGCCTTCCTGTTTTTGCTCACCCAGAAACGCTGGTGAAAGTAA
AAGATGCTGAAGATCAGTTGGGTGCCCGAGTGGGTTACATTGAACTGGATCTCAACAGCGGCAAAATCTT
AGAGAGTTTTCGCCCCGAAGAACGCTTCCCAATGATGAGCACTTTCAAAGTTCTGCTATGTGGCGCGGTG
TTATCCCGTATTGATGCTGGGCAAGAGCAACTCGGTCGCCGCATACACTATTCTCAGAATGACTTGGTTG
AGTATTCACCAGTCACAGAAAAGCATCTTACGGATGGCATGACAGTAAGAGAATTATGTAGTGCTGCCAT
AACCATGAGTGATAACACTGCGGCCAACTTACTTCTGACAACGATTGGAGGACCGAAGGAGCTAACCGCT
TTTTTGCACAACATGGGGGATCATGTAACTCGCCTTGATCGTTGGGAACCGGAGCTGAATGAAGCCATAC
CAAACGACGAGCGTGACACCACGATGCCTGTAGCAATGGCAACAACTCTCCGCAAACTATTAACTGGCGA
ACTACTTACTCTTGCTTCACGCCAGCAACTCATTGACTGGATGGAGGCGGACAAAGTTGCAGGACCACTT
CTGCGCTCGGCACTTCCGGCTGGCTGGTTTATTGCTGATAAATCTGGAGCCGGTGAGCGTGGGTCTCGCG
GTATCATTGCAGCACTGGGGCCAGATGGTAAGCCCTCCCGTATCGTAGTTATCTACACGACGGGGAGTCA
GGCAACTATGGATGAACGAAATAGACAGATCGCTGAGATAGGTGCCTCACTGATTAAGCATTGGTAACTG
TCAGACGAAGGGAAATAAATAGTAGCCCGCCTGATGTGCGGGCTTTTTTTTGGTGGTGGTTACCAGTGTC
GCTTAGCTACCGTAGGTCCTCTTAGGCGGTCCGATTAGCGACATAGTCATCAAT
